Addgene plasmid #129906: pRDAX-117 C-Tag miRFP670[2] L10 FKBP EGFP
Purpose: PPI (BiFC/TriFC) assay vector
Depositing lab: Gary Lewin. Depositing organization: Max-Delbrueck-Centrum fuer Molekulare Medizin (MDC).
Backbone
  Vector backbone: custom built
  Vector type: Mammalian Expression
Growth in bacteria
  Bacterial resistance: Ampicillin, 100 μg/mL
  Growth temperature: 37°C
  Growth strain: DH5alpha
  Copy number: High Copy
Gene/Insert
  Gene/Insert name: FKBP
  Species: M. musculus (mouse)
  Cloning method: Restriction Enzyme; 5′ cloning site unknown (unknown if destroyed); 3′ cloning site unknown (unknown if destroyed)
Terms and licenses: Academic/Nonprofit Terms; Industry Terms: Not Available to Industry
How to cite: pRDAX-117 C-Tag miRFP670[2] L10 FKBP EGFP was a gift from Gary Lewin (Addgene plasmid # 129906 ; http://n2t.net/addgene:129906 ; RRID:Addgene_129906)
