[The description below was written by a language model from this plasmid's Addgene catalogue record and pLannotate feature annotations shown in this document.]
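Description:
pRDAX-117 C-Tag miRFP670[2] L10 FKBP EGFP is a custom-built mammalian expression plasmid designed as a protein–protein interaction assay vector for bimolecular or trimolecular fluorescence complementation (BiFC/TriFC). It is propagated in E. coli through a high-copy ColE1/pUC-type origin and selected with ampicillin via the β-lactamase gene and its native promoter. No mammalian selection marker is annotated, which is consistent with transient transfection use.

The expression cassette is driven by the CMV immediate early enhancer and promoter, followed by a chimeric β-globin/immunoglobulin intron that promotes efficient processing of the transcript. The first open reading frame encodes FKBP (FKBP12/FKBP1A), joined at its C-terminus across a short gap, presumably the "L10" linker in the name, to a fragment of the near-infrared, biliverdin-dependent fluorescent protein miRFP670. The "[2]" designation suggests this is the second of the split halves. The catalogue lists the insert as mouse, whereas the automated annotation matched the human FKBP1A protein; the record does not resolve this.

On its own the fragment should be non-fluorescent. Signal is expected only when a partner protein carrying the complementary fragment is brought close by, for which FKBP is a commonly used, ligand-inducible dimerisation control. Downstream, an EMCV IRES drives EGFP from the same transcript, giving an independent green marker of transfected cells and expression level. A second chimeric intron, a WPRE and the bGH polyadenylation signal complete the unit. A β-globin fragment with a rabbit β-globin poly(A) signal and a T3 promoter lie further downstream, apparently as backbone remnants.
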