Features (pLannotate 1.2.2; 17 found; start..end, strand, type, name):
    155..532     +  enhancer       CMV enhancer: human cytomegalovirus immediate early enhancer
    534..733     +  promoter       CMV promoter: human cytomegalovirus (CMV) immediate early promoter
    872..1004    +  intron         chimeric intron: chimera between introns from human β-globin and immunoglobulin heavy chain genes
   1025..1348    +  CDS            FKBP1A: FKB1A_HUMAN - Also known as FKBP1, FKBP12. Experimental evidence at protein level: Swiss-Prot protein existence level 1. Keeps in an inactive conformation TGFBR1, the TGF-beta type I serine/threonine kinase receptor, preventing TGF-beta receptor activation in absence of ligand. Recruits SMAD7 to ACVR1B which prevents the association of SMAD2 and SMAD3 with the activin receptor complex, thereby blocking the activin signal. May modulate the RYR1 calcium channel activity. PPIases accelerate the folding of proteins. It catalyzes the cis-trans isomerization of proline imidic peptide bonds in oligop
   1382..1960    +  CDS            emiRFP670 (fragment): emiRFP670 is a basic (constitutively fluorescent) near ir fluorescent protein published in 2020, derived from Rhodopseudomonas palustris. It has low acid sensitivity. It requires the cofactor biliverdin for fluorescence.
   1977..2563    +  misc_feature   IRES2: internal ribosome entry site (IRES) of the encephalomyocarditis virus (EMCV)
   2564..3283    +  CDS            EGFP: the original enhanced GFP (Yang et al., 1996) mammalian codon-optimized
   3329..3461    +  intron         chimeric intron: chimera between introns from human β-globin and immunoglobulin heavy chain genes
   3470..4058    +  misc_feature   WPRE: woodchuck hepatitis virus posttranscriptional regulatory element
   4062..4078    +  misc_feature   MCS (fragment): pUC18/19 multiple cloning site
   4091..4202    +  polyA_signal   bGH poly(A) signal: bovine growth hormone polyadenylation signal
   4298..4316    -  promoter       T3 promoter: promoter for bacteriophage T3 RNA polymerase
   4375..4449    +  CDS            HBB (fragment): HBB_PONPY - Experimental evidence at transcript level: Swiss-Prot protein existence level 2. Involved in oxygen transport from the lung to the various peripheral tissues. From Pongo pygmaeus (Bornean orangutan).
   4520..4575    +  polyA_signal   β-globin poly(A) signal: rabbit β-globin polyadenylation signal (Gil and Proudfoot, 1987)
   4954..5542    -  rep_origin     ori: high-copy-number ColE1/pMB1/pBR322/pUC origin of replication
   5713..6573    -  CDS            AmpR: β-lactamase; bla; confers resistance to ampicillin, carbenicillin, and related antibiotics
   6574..6678    -  promoter       AmpR promoter: bla
>Addgene plasmid #129906 | pRDAX-117 C-Tag miRFP670[2] L10 FKBP EGFP | depositor full sequence | sequence record 249284 | Full Sequence
GCCTGCCTCCAGGCCTCAATATTGGCCATTAGCCATATTATTCATTGGTTATATAGCATAAATCAATATT
GGCTATTGGCCATTGCATACGTTGTATCTATATCATAATATGTACATTTATATTGGCTCATGTCCAATAT
GACCGCCATGTTGGCATTGATTATTGACTAGTTATTAATAGTAATCAATTACGGGGTCATTAGTTCATAG
CCCATATATGGAGTTCCGCGTTACATAACTTACGGTAAATGGCCCGCCTGGCTGACCGCCCAACGACCCC
CGCCCATTGACGTCAATAATGACGTATGTTCCCATAGTAACGCCAATAGGGACTTTCCATTGACGTCAAT
GGGTGGAGTATTTACGGTAAACTGCCCACTTGGCAGTACATCAAGTGTATCATATGCCAAGTCCGCCCCC
TATTGACGTCAATGACGGTAAATGGCCCGCCTGGCATTATGCCCAGTACATGACCTTACGGGACTTTCCT
ACTTGGCAGTACATCTACGTATTAGTCATCGCTATTACCATGGTGATGCGGTTTTGGCAGTACACCAATG
GGCGTGGATAGCGGTTTGACTCACGGGGATTTCCAAGTCTCCACCCCATTGACGTCAATGGGAGTTTGTT
TTGGCACCAAAATCAACGGGACTTTCCAAAATGTCGTAATAACCCCGCCCCGTTGACGCAAATGGGCGGT
AGGCGTGTACGGTGGGAGGTCTATATAAGCAGAGCTCGTTTAGTGAACCGTCAGATCACTAGAAGCTTTA
TTGCGGTAGTTTATCACAGTTAAATTGCTAACGCAGTCAGTGCTTCTGACACAACAGTCTCGAACTTAAG
CTGCAGAAGTTGGTCGTGAGGCACTGGGCAGGTAAGTATCAAGGTTACAAGACAGGTTTAAGGAGACCAA
TAGAAACTGGGCTTGTCGAGACAGAGAAGACTCTTGCGTTTCTGATAGGCACCTATTGGTCTTACTGACA
TCCACTTTGCCTTTCTCTCCACAGGTGTCCACTCCCAGGCCACCATGGGAGTGCAGGTGGAAACCATCTC
CCCAGGAGACGGGCGCACCTTCCCCAAGCGCGGCCAGACCTGCGTGGTGCACTACACCGGGATGCTTGAA
GATGGAAAGAAATTTGATTCCTCCCGGGACAGAAACAAGCCCTTTAAGTTTATGCTAGGCAAGCAGGAGG
TGATCCGAGGCTGGGAAGAAGGGGTTGCCCAGATGAGTGTGGGTCAGAGAGCCAAACTGACTATATCTCC
AGATTATGCCTATGGTGCCACTGGGCACCCAGGCATCATCCCACCACATGCCACTCTCGTCTTCGATGTG
GAGCTTCTAAAACTGGAAGGGAGCTCTGCCAGCGGTGGCAGCACCAGTGGCAGAGCGGGACCCAGTATCG
ACCTGTCTGGGACACTCGCACCAGCACTGGAGCGCATAAGAACTGCTGGATCACTGAGGGCCCTCTGTGA
CGACACAGTCTTGCTCTTTCAGCAATGTACGGGCTATGATCGAGTGATGGTGTACCGATTCGACGAACAG
GGTCATGGTCTGGTCTTTTCCGAGTGTCACGTGCCTGGCCTGGAGAGCTACTTTGGCAACCGCTATCCCT
CTTCTACCGTACCCCAGATGGCCAGGCAACTTTACGTCCGGCAACGGGTCAGAGTGCTGGTGGATGTGAC
CTACCAGCCTGTGCCACTCGAACCTCGGCTGAGCCCACTCACTGGACGGGATCTGGACATGAGCGGCTGC
TTCCTGAGGTCCATGTCACCTTGCCATCTGCAGTTCTTGAAGGACATGGGCGTTCGAGCCACACTCGCAG
TCTCACTGGTTGTAGGCGGGAAACTGTGGGGTCTTGTGGTGTGTCACCACTACCTTCCCAGGTTCATCCG
GTTCGAGTTGAGAGCCATCTGCAAACGTTTGGCCGAGAGAATAGCCACCCGCATTACTGCTCTGGAATCC
TAAGAATTCAGATCCGCCCCTCTCCCTCCCCCCCCCCTAACGTTACTGGCCGAAGCCGCTTGGAATAAGG
CCGGTGTGCGTTTGTCTATATGTTATTTTCCACCATATTGCCGTCTTTTGGCAATGTGAGGGCCCGGAAA
CCTGGCCCTGTCTTCTTGACGAGCATTCCTAGGGGTCTTTCCCCTCTCGCCAAAGGAATGCAAGGTCTGT
TGAATGTCGTGAAGGAAGCAGTTCCTCTGGTAGCTTCTTGAAGACAAACAACGTCTGTAGCGACCCTTTG
CAGGCAGCGGAACCCCCCACCTGGCGACAGGTGCCTCTGCGGCCAAAAGCCACGTGTATAAGATACACCT
GCAAAGGCGGCACAACCCCAGTGCCACGTTGTGAGTTGGATAGTTGTGGAAAGAGTCAAATGGCTCTCCT
CAAGCGTATTCAACAAGGGGCTGAAGGATGCCCAGAAGGTACCCCATTGTATGGGATCTGATCTGGGGCC
TCGGTACACATGCTTTACATGTGTTTAGTCGAGGTTAAAAAAACGTCTAGGCCCCCCGAACCACGGGGAC
GTGGTTTTCCTTTGAAAAACACGATGATAATATGGCCACAACCATGGTGAGCAAGGGCGAGGAGCTGTTC
ACCGGGGTGGTGCCCATCCTGGTCGAGCTGGACGGCGACGTAAACGGCCACAAGTTCAGCGTGTCCGGCG
AGGGCGAGGGCGATGCCACCTACGGCAAGCTGACCCTGAAGTTCATCTGCACCACCGGCAAGCTGCCCGT
GCCCTGGCCCACCCTCGTGACCACCCTGACCTACGGCGTGCAGTGCTTCAGCCGCTACCCCGACCACATG
AAGCAGCACGACTTCTTCAAGTCCGCCATGCCCGAAGGCTACGTCCAGGAGCGCACCATCTTCTTCAAGG
ACGACGGCAACTACAAGACCCGCGCCGAGGTGAAGTTCGAGGGCGACACCCTGGTGAACCGCATCGAGCT
GAAGGGCATCGACTTCAAGGAGGACGGCAACATCCTGGGGCACAAGCTGGAGTACAACTACAACAGCCAC
AACGTCTATATCATGGCCGACAAGCAGAAGAACGGCATCAAGGTGAACTTCAAGATCCGCCACAACATCG
AGGACGGCAGCGTGCAGCTCGCCGACCACTACCAGCAGAACACCCCCATCGGCGACGGCCCCGTGCTGCT
GCCCGACAACCACTACCTGAGCACCCAGTCCGCCCTGAGCAAAGACCCCAACGAGAAGCGCGATCACATG
GTCCTGCTGGAGTTCGTGACCGCCGCCGGGATCACTCTCGGCATGGACGAGCTGTACAAGTAAACCGGTG
CTCGAGGTACCGATGAATAGCTAAGGTCGAGGCCGCAGGTAAGTATCAAGGTTACAAGACAGGTTTAAGG
AGACCAATAGAAACTGGGCTTGTCGAGACAGAGAAGACTCTTGCGTTTCTGATAGGCACCTATTGGTCTT
ACTGACATCCACTTTGCCTTTCTCTCCACAGGTGTCGACAATCAACCTCTGGATTACAAAATTTGTGAAA
GATTGACTGGTATTCTTAACTATGTTGCTCCTTTTACGCTATGTGGATACGCTGCTTTAATGCCTTTGTA
TCATGCTATTGCTTCCCGTATGGCTTTCATTTTCTCCTCCTTGTATAAATCCTGGTTGCTGTCTCTTTAT
GAGGAGTTGTGGCCCGTTGTCAGGCAACGTGGCGTGGTGTGCACTGTGTTTGCTGACGCAACCCCCACTG
GTTGGGGCATTGCCACCACCTGTCAGCTCCTTTCCGGGACTTTCGCTTTCCCCCTCCCTATTGCCACGGC
GGAACTCATCGCCGCCTGCCTTGCCCGCTGCTGGACAGGGGCTCGGCTGTTGGGCACTGACAATTCCGTG
GTGTTGTCGGGGAAGCTGACGTCCTTTCCATGGCTGCTCGCCTGTGTTGCCACCTGGATTCTGCGCGGGA
CGTCCTTCTGCTACGTCCCTTCGGCCCTCAATCCAGCGGACCTTCCTTCCCGCGGCCTGCTGCCGGCTCT
GCGGCCTCTTCCGCGTCTTCGCCTTCGCCCTCAGACGAGTCGGATCTCCCTTTGGGCCGCCTCCCCGCCT
GGAATTCGAGCTCGGTACGATCAGCCTCGACTGTGCCTTCTAGTTGCCAGCCATCTGTTGTTTGCCCCTC
CCCCGTGCCTTCCTTGACCCTGGAAGGTGCCACTCCCACTGTCCTTTCCTAATAAAATGAGGAAATTGCA
TCGCATTGTCTGAGTAGGTGTCATTCTATTCTGGGGGGTGGGGTGGGGCAGGACAGCAAGGGGGAGGATT
GGGAAGACAATAGCCCAGCTTTTGTTCCCTTTAGTGAGGGTTAATTGCGCGCTTGGCGTAATCATGGTCA
TAGCTGTTTCCTGTGTGAAATTGTTATCCGCTAATTCACTCCTCAGGTGCAGGCTGCCTATCAGAAGGTG
GTGGCTGGTGTGGCCAATGCCCTGGCTCACAAATACCACTGAGATCTTTTTCCCTCTGCCAAAAATTATG
GGGACATCATGAAGCCCCTTGAGCATCTGACTTCTGGCTAATAAAGGAAATTTATTTTCATTGCAATAGT
GTGTTGGAATTTTTTGTGTCTCTCACTCGGAAGGACATATGGGAGGGCAAATCATTTAAAACATCAGAAT
GAGTATTTGGTTTAGAGTTTGGCAACATATGCCCATATGCTGGCTGCCATGAACAAAGGTTGGCTATAAA
GAGGTCATCAGTATATGAAACAGCCCCCTGCTGTCCATTCCTTATTCCATAGAAAAGCCTTGACTTGAGG
TTAGATTTTTTTTATATTTTGTTTTGTGTTATTTTTTTCTTTAACATCCCTAAAATTTTCCTTACATGTT
TTACTAGCCAGATTTTTCCTCCTCTCCTGACTACTCCCAGTCATAGCTGTCCCTCTTCTCTTATGGAGAT
CGGCCGGCCGCCGGCGTCGACGCGCGCGGCCGCGGCGCGCCGTTGCTGGCGTTTTTCCATAGGCTCCGCC
CCCCTGACGAGCATCACAAAAATCGACGCTCAAGTCAGAGGTGGCGAAACCCGACAGGACTATAAAGATA
CCAGGCGTTTCCCCCTGGAAGCTCCCTCGTGCGCTCTCCTGTTCCGACCCTGCCGCTTACCGGATACCTG
TCCGCCTTTCTCCCTTCGGGAAGCGTGGCGCTTTCTCATAGCTCACGCTGTAGGTATCTCAGTTCGGTGT
AGGTCGTTCGCTCCAAGCTGGGCTGTGTGCACGAACCCCCCGTTCAGCCCGACCGCTGCGCCTTATCCGG
TAACTATCGTCTTGAGTCCAACCCGGTAAGACACGACTTATCGCCACTGGCAGCAGCCACTGGTAACAGG
ATTAGCAGAGCGAGGTATGTAGGCGGTGCTACAGAGTTCTTGAAGTGGTGGCCTAACTACGGCTACACTA
GAAGAACAGTATTTGGTATCTGCGCTCTGCTGAAGCCAGTTACCTTCGGAAAAAGAGTTGGTAGCTCTTG
ATCCGGCAAACAAACCACCGCTGGTAGCGGTGGTTTTTTTGTTTGCAAGCAGCAGATTACGCGCAGAAAA
AAAGGATCTCAAGAAGATCCTTTGATCTTTTCTACGGGGTCTGACGCTCAGTGGAACGAAAACTCACGTT
AAGGGATTTTGGTCATGAGATTATCAAAAAGGATCTTCACCTAGATCCTTTTAAATTAAAAATGAAGTTT
TAAATCAATCTAAAGTATATATGAGTAAACTTGGTCTGACAGTTACCAATGCTTAATCAGTGAGGCACCT
ATCTCAGCGATCTGTCTATTTCGTTCATCCATAGTTGCCTGACTCCCCGTCGTGTAGATAACTACGATAC
GGGAGGGCTTACCATCTGGCCCCAGTGCTGCAATGATACCGCGAGACCCACGCTCACCGGCTCCAGATTT
ATCAGCAATAAACCAGCCAGCCGGAAGGGCCGAGCGCAGAAGTGGTCCTGCAACTTTATCCGCCTCCATC
CAGTCTATTAATTGTTGCCGGGAAGCTAGAGTAAGTAGTTCGCCAGTTAATAGTTTGCGCAACGTTGTTG
CCATTGCTACAGGCATCGTGGTGTCACGCTCGTCGTTTGGTATGGCTTCATTCAGCTCCGGTTCCCAACG
ATCAAGGCGAGTTACATGATCCCCCATGTTGTGCAAAAAAGCGGTTAGCTCCTTCGGTCCTCCGATCGTT
GTCAGAAGTAAGTTGGCCGCAGTGTTATCACTCATGGTTATGGCAGCACTGCATAATTCTCTTACTGTCA
TGCCATCCGTAAGATGCTTTTCTGTGACTGGTGAGTACTCAACCAAGTCATTCTGAGAATAGTGTATGCG
GCGACCGAGTTGCTCTTGCCCGGCGTCAATACGGGATAATACCGCGCCACATAGCAGAACTTTAAAAGTG
CTCATCATTGGAAAACGTTCTTCGGGGCGAAAACTCTCAAGGATCTTACCGCTGTTGAGATCCAGTTCGA
TGTAACCCACTCGTGCACCCAACTGATCTTCAGCATCTTTTACTTTCACCAGCGTTTCTGGGTGAGCAAA
AACAGGAAGGCAAAATGCCGCAAAAAAGGGAATAAGGGCGACACGGAAATGTTGAATACTCATACTCTTC
CTTTTTCAATATTATTGAAGCATTTATCAGGGTTATTGTCTCATGAGCGGATACATATTTGAATGTATTT
AGAAAAATAAACAAATAGGGGTTCCGCGCACATTTCCCCGAAAAGTGCCACCTGACGTCTAAGAAACCAT
TATTATCATGACATTAACCTATAAAAATAGGCGTATCACGAGGCCCTTTCGTCTACGCGCGCGCCGGCGG
CGCGCCGTCGACGGCCGGCCGCGGCCGC
